Addgene plasmid #144893: TFORF3417
Purpose: Lentiviral vector for overexpressing transcription factor ORFs with unique 24-bp barcodes. Barcodes facilitate identification of transcription factors in pooled screens.
Depositing lab: Feng Zhang. Depositing organization: Broad Institute. Publication: A transcription factor atlas of directed differentiation. Joung J, Ma S, Tay T, Geiger-Schuller KR, Kirchgatterer PC, Verdine VK, Guo B, Arias-Garcia MA, Allen WE, Singh A, Kuksenko O, Abudayyeh OO, Gootenberg JS, Fu Z, Macrae RK, Buenrostro JD, Regev A, Zhang F. Cell. 2023 Jan 5;186(1):209-229.e26. doi: 10.1016/j.cell.2022.11.026. PubMed 36608654.
Backbone
  Vector backbone: pLX_TRC317
  Backbone manufacturer: Broad Institute Genetic Perturbation Platform
  Backbone size w/o insert (bp): 8264
  Vector type: Mammalian Expression, Lentiviral
  Selectable markers: Puromycin
Growth in bacteria
  Bacterial resistance: Ampicillin, 100 μg/mL
  Growth temperature: 37°C
  Growth strain: NEB Stable
  Copy number: High Copy
Gene/Insert
  Gene/Insert name: TCF7L2
  Species: H. sapiens (human)
  Insert size (bp): 1571
  Entrez Gene: TCF7L2 (a.k.a. TCF-4, TCF4)
  Promoter: EF1a
  Tag / fusion protein: V5 (C terminal on insert)
  Cloning method: Gateway Cloning
  Sequencing primers: 5′ GGGTGGAGACTGAAGTTAGGCCAG; 3′ CACATAGCGTAAAAGGAGCAACATAG
Resource information
  A portion of this plasmid was derived from a plasmid made by: Broad Institute Genetic Perturbation Platform
Terms and licenses: Academic/Nonprofit Terms; Industry Terms: Not Available to Industry
Depositor comments: NM_001146284.1 Please test multiple small colonies in case of plasmid recombination. To make this collection available in a timely manner, a portion of this collection was not fully sequenced by Addgene. If an Addgene verified full plasmid sequence is not available, please contact us prior to placing an order to request the full sequence.
How to cite: TFORF3417 was a gift from Feng Zhang (Addgene plasmid # 144893 ; http://n2t.net/addgene:144893 ; RRID:Addgene_144893)
