[The description below was written by a language model from this plasmid's Addgene catalogue record and pLannotate feature annotations shown in this document.]
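Description:
TFORF3417 is a third-generation-style, self-inactivating lentiviral expression plasmid built on the pLX_TRC317 backbone and carrying the human transcription factor TCF7L2 (also called TCF4), a Wnt-pathway effector that acts with β-catenin. The depositor notes that the ORF corresponds to a specific RefSeq transcript isoform. It is propagated in E. coli through a high-copy ColE1/pUC-type origin with ampicillin resistance, and an f1 origin is also present. The record recommends a recombination-reducing strain and screening of several colonies, reflecting the instability of LTR-containing plasmids.

The viral portion runs from an RSV promoter-driven truncated 5' LTR through the HIV-1 Ψ packaging signal, a gag fragment and the RRE to a ΔU3 3' LTR, followed by an SV40 poly(A) signal. Within this unit, an SV40 early promoter drives the puromycin resistance gene for selection of transduced mammalian cells. A cPPT/CTS element, which aids nuclear import of the viral genome, separates it from the main cassette. There, the EF-1α promoter drives the TCF7L2 ORF, which was inserted by Gateway cloning and is flanked by attB1 and attB2 sites, with a C-terminal V5 epitope tag read through attB2. A WPRE downstream enhances transcript expression. The automated annotation matches most of the ORF to the mouse orthologue and only a short stretch to the human protein, which probably reflects high conservation, since the catalogue lists the insert as human.

The plasmid belongs to a barcoded transcription factor ORF collection in which each construct carries a unique 24-bp barcode. This allows the overexpressed factor to be identified in pooled screens, such as directed-differentiation studies. The barcode itself is not annotated in the feature table.
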