Features (pLannotate 1.2.2; 35 found; start..end, strand, type, name):
      5..231     +  promoter       RSV promoter: Rous sarcoma virus enhancer/promoter
    232..412     +  LTR            5' LTR (truncated): truncated 5' long terminal repeat (LTR) from HIV-1
    459..584     +  misc_feature   HIV-1 Ψ: packaging signal of human immunodeficiency virus type 1
    568..931     +  CDS            HIV-1 gag (fragment): gag protein from human immunodeficiency virus 1; gag
   1077..1310    +  misc_feature   RRE: The Rev response element (RRE) of HIV-1 allows for Rev-dependent mRNA export from the nucleus to the cytoplasm.
   1687..1713    +  CDS            Rev (fragment): human immunodeficiency virus 1 (HIV-1) Rev protein; rev; enhances nuclear export of unspliced and incompletely spliced viral mRNAs
   1720..1743    +  promoter       SV40 promoter (fragment): SV40 early promoter
   1744..1815    +  promoter       SV40 promoter (fragment): SV40 enhancer and early promoter
   1839..1974    +  rep_origin     SV40 ori: SV40 origin of replication
   2020..2616    +  CDS            PuroR (fragment): puromycin N-acetyltransferase; pac from Streptomyces; confers resistance to puromycin
   2665..2782    +  misc_feature   cPPT/CTS: central polypurine tract and central termination sequence of HIV-1
   2847..2913    +  CDS            small t antigen (fragment): SV40 (simian virus 40) small t antigen
   2920..4098    +  promoter       EF-1α promoter: strong constitutive promoter for human elongation factor EF-1α
   4119..4136    +  protein_bind   attB1 (fragment): mutant version of attB; core recombination site for the Gateway® BP reaction BP Clonase™
   4142..5428    +  CDS            Tcf7l2 (fragment): TF7L2_MOUSE - Also known as Tcf4. Experimental evidence at protein level: Swiss-Prot protein existence level 1. Participates in the Wnt signaling pathway and modulates MYC expression by binding to its promoter in a sequence-specific manner. Acts as repressor in the absence of CTNNB1, and as activator in its presence. Activates transcription from promoters with several copies of the Tcf motif CCTTTGATC in the presence of CTNNB1. TLE1, TLE2, TLE3 and TLE4 repress transactivation mediated by TCF7L2/TCF4 and CTNNB1. Expression of dominant-negative mutants results in cell-cycle arrest in G1 (By sim
   5428..5496    +  CDS            TCF7L2 (fragment): TF7L2_HUMAN - Also known as TCF4. Experimental evidence at protein level: Swiss-Prot protein existence level 1. Participates in the Wnt signaling pathway and modulates MYC expression by binding to its promoter in a sequence-specific manner. Acts as repressor in the absence of CTNNB1, and as activator in its presence. Activates transcription from promoters with several copies of the Tcf motif 5'-CCTTTGATC-3' in the presence of CTNNB1. TLE1, TLE2, TLE3 and TLE4 repress transactivation mediated by TCF7L2/TCF4 and CTNNB1. Expression of dominant-negative mutants results in cell-cycle arrest in G1.
   5508..5532    -  protein_bind   attB2: mutant version of attB; recombination site for the Gateway® BP reaction BP Clonase™
   5540..5581    +  CDS            V5 tag: epitope tag from simian virus 5
   5597..5650    +  promoter       U6 promoter (fragment): RNA polymerase III promoter for human U6 snRNA
   5692..6280    +  misc_feature   WPRE: woodchuck hepatitis virus posttranscriptional regulatory element
   6331..6350    +  misc_feature   cPPT/CTS (fragment): central polypurine tract and central termination sequence of HIV-1
   6352..6585    +  LTR            3' LTR (ΔU3): self-inactivating 3' long terminal repeat (LTR) from HIV-1
   6663..6784    +  polyA_signal   SV40 poly(A) signal: SV40 polyadenylation signal
   6824..6959    +  rep_origin     SV40 ori: SV40 origin of replication
   6980..6998    -  promoter       T7 promoter: promoter for bacteriophage T7 RNA polymerase
   7006..7161    +  CDS            lacZα (fragment): LacZα fragment of β-galactosidase; lacZ fragment
   7166..7594    +  rep_origin     f1 ori (sequence partly withheld): f1 bacteriophage origin of replication; arrow indicates direction of (+) strand synthesis
   7647..7751    +  promoter       AmpR promoter: bla
   7752..8612    +  CDS            AmpR: β-lactamase; bla; confers resistance to ampicillin, carbenicillin, and related antibiotics
   8783..9371    +  rep_origin     ori: high-copy-number ColE1/pMB1/pBR322/pUC origin of replication
   9554..9646    +  CDS            lacI (fragment): lac repressor; lacI; The lac repressor binds to the lac operator to inhibit transcription in E. coli. This inhibition can be relieved by adding lactose or isopropyl-β-D-thiogalactopyranoside (IPTG).
   9659..9680    +  protein_bind   CAP binding site: CAP binding activates transcription in the presence of cAMP. E. coli catabolite activator protein
   9695..9725    +  promoter       lac promoter: promoter for the E. coli lac operon
   9733..9749    +  protein_bind   lac operator: The lac repressor binds to the lac operator to inhibit transcription in E. coli. This inhibition can be relieved by adding lactose or isopropyl-β-D-thiogalactopyranoside (IPTG). lac repressor encoded by lacI
   9794..9812    +  promoter       T3 promoter: promoter for bacteriophage T3 RNA polymerase
>Addgene plasmid #144893 | TFORF3417 | addgene full sequence | sequence record 404472 | Addgene NGS Result
TTAATGTAGTCTTATGCAATACTCTTGTAGTCTTGCAACATGGTAACGATGAGTTAGCAACATGCCTTAC
AAGGAGAGAAAAAGCACCGTGCATGCCGATTGGTGGAAGTAAGGTGGTACGATCGTGCCTTATTAGGAAG
GCAACAGACGGGTCTGACATGGATTGGACGAACCACTGAATTGCCGCATTGCAGAGATATTGTATTTAAG
TGCCTAGCTCGATACATAAACGGGTCTCTCTGGTTAGACCAGATCTGAGCCTGGGAGCTCTCTGGCTAAC
TAGGGAACCCACTGCTTAAGCCTCAATAAAGCTTGCCTTGAGTGCTTCAAGTAGTGTGTGCCCGTCTGTT
GTGTGACTCTGGTAACTAGAGATCCCTCAGACCCTTTTAGTCAGTGTGGAAAATCTCTAGCAGTGGCGCC
CGAACAGGGACTTGAAAGCGAAAGGGAAACCAGAGGAGCTCTCTCGACGCAGGACTCGGCTTGCTGAAGC
GCGCACGGCAAGAGGCGAGGGGCGGCGACTGGTGAGTACGCCAAAAATTTTGACTAGCGGAGGCTAGAAG
GAGAGAGATGGGTGCGAGAGCGTCAGTATTAAGCGGGGGAGAATTAGATCGCGATGGGAAAAAATTCGGT
TAAGGCCAGGGGGAAAGAAAAAATATAAATTAAAACATATAGTATGGGCAAGCAGGGAGCTAGAACGATT
CGCAGTTAATCCTGGCCTGTTAGAAACATCAGAAGGCTGTAGACAAATACTGGGACAGCTACAACCATCC
CTTCAGACAGGATCAGAAGAACTTAGATCATTATATAATACAGTAGCAACCCTCTATTGTGTGCATCAAA
GGATAGAGATAAAAGACACCAAGGAAGCTTTAGACAAGATAGAGGAAGAGCAAAACAAAAGTAAGACCAC
CGCACAGCAAGCGGCCGCTGATCTTCAGACCTGGAGGAGGAGATATGAGGGACAATTGGAGAAGTGAATT
ATATAAATATAAAGTAGTAAAAATTGAACCATTAGGAGTAGCACCCACCAAGGCAAAGAGAAGAGTGGTG
CAGAGAGAAAAAAGAGCAGTGGGAATAGGAGCTTTGTTCCTTGGGTTCTTGGGAGCAGCAGGAAGCACTA
TGGGCGCAGCGTCAATGACGCTGACGGTACAGGCCAGACAATTATTGTCTGGTATAGTGCAGCAGCAGAA
CAATTTGCTGAGGGCTATTGAGGCGCAACAGCATCTGTTGCAACTCACAGTCTGGGGCATCAAGCAGCTC
CAGGCAAGAATCCTGGCTGTGGAAAGATACCTAAAGGATCAACAGCTCCTGGGGATTTGGGGTTGCTCTG
GAAAACTCATTTGCACCACTGCTGTGCCTTGGAATGCTAGTTGGAGTAATAAATCTCTGGAACAGATTTG
GAATCACACGACCTGGATGGAGTGGGACAGAGAAATTAACAATTACACAAGCTTAATACACTCCTTAATT
GAAGAATCGCAAAACCAGCAAGAAAAGAATGAACAAGAATTATTGGAATTAGATAAATGGGCAAGTTTGT
GGAATTGGTTTAACATAACAAATTGGCTGTGGTATATAAAATTATTCATAATGATAGTAGGAGGCTTGGT
AGGTTTAAGAATAGTTTTTGCTGTACTTTCTATAGTGAATAGAGTTAGGCAGGGATATTCACCATTATCG
TTTCAGACCCACCTCCCAACCCCGAGGGGACCCATGCATTGCATCTCAATTAGTCAGCAACCAGGTGTGG
AAAGTCCCCAGGCTCCCCAGCAGGCAGAAGTATGCAAAGCATGCGTCTCAATTAGTCAGCAACCATAGTC
CCGCCCCTAACTCCGCCCATCCCGCCCCTAACTCCGCCCAGTTCCGCCCATTCTCCGCCCCATGGCTGAC
TAATTTTTTTTATTTATGCAGAGGCCGAGGCCGCCTCGGCCTCTGAGCTATTCCAGAAGTAGTGAGGAGG
CTTTTTTGGAGGCCTAGGCTTTTGCAAAAAGCTTTCTAGAGGTACCACCGGAGCTTACCATGACCGAGTA
CAAGCCCACGGTGCGCCTCGCCACCCGCGACGACGTCCCCAGGGCCGTACGCACCCTCGCCGCCGCGTTC
GCCGACTACCCCGCCACGCGCCACACCGTCGATCCGGACCGCCACATCGAGCGGGTCACCGAGCTGCAAG
AACTCTTCCTCACGCGCGTCGGGCTCGACATCGGCAAGGTGTGGGTCGCGGACGACGGCGCCGCCGTGGC
GGTCTGGACCACGCCGGAGAGCGTCGAAGCGGGGGCGGTGTTCGCCGAGATCGGCCCGCGCATGGCCGAG
TTGAGCGGTTCCCGGCTGGCCGCGCAGCAACAGATGGAAGGCCTCCTGGCGCCGCACCGGCCCAAGGAGC
CCGCGTGGTTCCTGGCCACCGTCGGCGTCTCGCCCGACCACCAGGGCAAGGGTCTGGGCAGCGCCGTCGT
GCTCCCCGGAGTGGAGGCGGCCGAGCGCGCCGGGGTGCCCGCCTTCCTGGAGACCTCCGCGCCCCGCAAC
CTCCCCTTCTACGAGCGGCTCGGCTTCACCGTCACCGCCGACGTCGAGGTGCCCGAAGGACCGCGCACCT
GGTGCATGACCCGCAAGCCCGGTGCCAGTTAACGAATTCTAGATCTTGAGACAAATGGCAGTATTCATCC
ACAATTTTAAAAGAAAAGGGGGGATTGGGGGGTACAGTGCAGGGGAAAGAATAGTAGACATAATAGCAAC
AGACATACAAACTAAAGAATTACAAAAACAAATTACAAAAATTCAAAATTTTCGGGTTTATTACAGGGAC
AGCAGAGATCCACTTTGGCGCCGGCTCGAGGCCTGCAGGTGCAAAGATGGATAAAGTTTTAAACAGAGAG
GAATCTTTGCAGCTAATGGACCTTCTAGGTCTTGAAAGGAGTGGGAATTGGCTCCGGTGCCCGTCAGTGG
GCAGAGCGCACATCGCCCACAGTCCCCGAGAAGTTGGGGGGAGGGGTCGGCAATTGAACCGGTGCCTAGA
GAAGGTGGCGCGGGGTAAACTGGGAAAGTGATGTCGTGTACTGGCTCCGCCTTTTTCCCGAGGGTGGGGG
AGAACCGTATATAAGTGCAGTAGTCGCCGTGAACGTTCTTTTTCGCAACGGGTTTGCCGCCAGAACACAG
GTAAGTGCCGTGTGTGGTTCCCGCGGGCCTGGCCTCTTTACGGGTTATGGCCCTTGCGTGCCTTGAATTA
CTTCCACCTGGCTGCAGTACGTGATTCTTGATCCCGAGCTTCGGGTTGGAAGTGGGTGGGAGAGTTCGAG
GCCTTGCGCTTAAGGAGCCCCTTCGCCTCGTGCTTGAGTTGAGGCCTGGCCTGGGCGCTGGGGCCGCCGC
GTGCGAATCTGGTGGCACCTTCGCGCCTGTCTCGCTGCTTTCGATAAGTCTCTAGCCATTTAAAATTTTT
GATGACCTGCTGCGACGCTTTTTTTCTGGCAAGATAGTCTTGTAAATGCGGGCCAAGATCTGCACACTGG
TATTTCGGTTTTTGGGGCCGCGGGCGGCGACGGGGCCCGTGCGTCCCAGCGCACATGTTCGGCGAGGCGG
GGCCTGCGAGCGCGGCCACCGAGAATCGGACGGGGGTAGTCTCAAGCTGGCCGGCCTGCTCTGGTGCCTG
GCCTCGCGCCGCCGTGTATCGCCCCGCCCTGGGCGGCAAGGCTGGCCCGGTCGGCACCAGTTGCGTGAGC
GGAAAGATGGCCGCTTCCCGGCCCTGCTGCAGGGAGCTCAAAATGGAGGACGCGGCGCTCGGGAGAGCGG
GCGGGTGAGTCACCCACACAAAGGAAAAGGGCCTTTCCGTCCTCAGCCGTCGCTTCATGTGACTCCACGG
AGTACCGGGCGCCGTCCAGGCACCTCGATTAGTTCTCGAGCTTTTGGAGTACGTCGTCTTTAGGTTGGGG
GGAGGGGTTTTATGCGATGGAGTTTCCCCACACTGAGTGGGTGGAGACTGAAGTTAGGCCAGCTTGGCAC
TTGATGTAATTCTCCTTGGAATTTGCCCTTTTTGAGTTTGGATCTTGGTTCATTCTCAAGCCTCAGACAG
TGGTTCAAAGTTTTTTTCTTCCATTTCAGGTGTCGTGAGGCTAGCATCGATTGATCAACAAGTTTGTACA
AAAAAGTTGGCATGCCGCAGCTGAACGGCGGTGGAGGGGATGACCTAGGCGCCAACGACGAACTGATTTC
CTTCAAAGACGAGGGCGAACAGGAGGAGAAGAGCTCCGAAAACTCCTCGGCAGAGAGGGATTTAGCTGAT
GTCAAATCGTCTCTAGTCAATGAATCAGAAACGAATCAAAACAGCTCCTCCGATTCCGAGGCGGAAAGAC
GGCCTCCGCCTCGCTCCGAAAGTTTCCGAGACAAATCCCGGGAAAGTTTGGAAGAAGCGGCCAAGAGGCA
AGATGGAGGGCTCTTTAAGGGGCCACCGTATCCCGGCTACCCCTTCATCATGATCCCCGACCTGACGAGC
CCCTACCTCCCCAACGGATCGCTCTCGCCCACCGCCCGAACCTATCTCCAGATGAAATGGCCACTGCTTG
ATGTCCAGGCAGGGAGCCTCCAGAGTAGACAAGCCCTCAAGGATGCCCGGTCCCCATCACCGGCACACAT
TGTCTCTAACAAAGTGCCAGTGGTGCAGCACCCTCACCATGTCCACCCCCTCACGCCTCTTATCACGTAC
AGCAATGAACACTTCACGCCGGGAAACCCACCTCCACACTTACCAGCCGACGTAGACCCCAAAACAGGAA
TCCCACGGCCTCCGCACCCTCCAGATATATCCCCGTATTACCCACTATCGCCTGGCACCGTAGGACAAAT
CCCCCATCCGCTAGGATGGCAAGGTCAACCAGTGTACCCAATCACGACAGGAGGATTCAGACACCCCTAC
CCCACAGCTCTGACCGTCAATGCTTCCATGTCCAGGTTCCCTCCCCATATGGTCCCACCACATCATACGC
TACACACGACGGGCATTCCGCATCCGGCCATAGTCACACCAACAGTCAAACAGGAATCGTCCCAGAGTGA
TGTCGGCTCACTCCATAGTTCAAAGCATCAGGACTCCAAAAAGGAAGAAGAAAAGAAGAAGCCCCACATA
AAGAAACCTCTTAATGCATTCATGTTGTATATGAAGGAAATGAGAGCAAAGGTCGTAGCTGAGTGCACGT
TGAAAGAAAGCGCGGCCATCAACCAGATCCTTGGGCGGAGGTGGCATGCACTGTCCAGAGAAGAGCAAGC
GAAATACTACGAGCTGGCCCGGAAGGAGCGACAGCTTCATATGCAACTGTACCCCGGCTGGTCCGCGCGG
GATAACTATGGAAAGAAGAAGAAGAGGAAAAGGGACAAGCAGCCGGGAGAGACCAATGAACACAGCGAAT
GTTTCCTAAATCCTTGCCTTTCACTTCCTCCGATTACAGGAGAAAAAAAAAGTGCGTTCGCTACATACAA
GGTGAAGGCAGCTGCCTCAGCCCATCCTCTTCAGATGGAAGCTTACTACCCAACTTTCTTGTACAAAGTG
GTTGATATCGGTAAGCCTATCCCTAACCCTCTCCTCGGTCTCGATTCTACGTAGTAATGAACTAGTCCGT
AACTTGAAAGTATTTCGATTTCTTGGCTTTATATATCTTGTGGAAAGGACGAGCCTCGCGGCGTGACGAT
TTCTTCACGCGTTAAGTCGACAATCAACCTCTGGATTACAAAATTTGTGAAAGATTGACTGGTATTCTTA
ACTATGTTGCTCCTTTTACGCTATGTGGATACGCTGCTTTAATGCCTTTGTATCATGCTATTGCTTCCCG
TATGGCTTTCATTTTCTCCTCCTTGTATAAATCCTGGTTGCTGTCTCTTTATGAGGAGTTGTGGCCCGTT
GTCAGGCAACGTGGCGTGGTGTGCACTGTGTTTGCTGACGCAACCCCCACTGGTTGGGGCATTGCCACCA
CCTGTCAGCTCCTTTCCGGGACTTTCGCTTTCCCCCTCCCTATTGCCACGGCGGAACTCATCGCCGCCTG
CCTTGCCCGCTGCTGGACAGGGGCTCGGCTGTTGGGCACTGACAATTCCGTGGTGTTGTCGGGGAAATCA
TCGTCCTTTCCTTGGCTGCTCGCCTGTGTTGCCACCTGGATTCTGCGCGGGACGTCCTTCTGCTACGTCC
CTTCGGCCCTCAATCCAGCGGACCTTCCTTCCCGCGGCCTGCTGCCGGCTCTGCGGCCTCTTCCGCGTCT
TCGCCTTCGCCCTCAGACGAGTCGGATCTCCCTTTGGGCCGCCTCCCCGCGTCGACTTTAAGACCAATGA
CTTACAAGGCAGCTGTAGATCTTAGCCACTTTTTAAAAGAAAAGGGGGGACTGGAAGGGCTAATTCACTC
CCAACGAAGACAAGATCTGCTTTTTGCTTGTACTGGGTCTCTCTGGTTAGACCAGATCTGAGCCTGGGAG
CTCTCTGGCTAACTAGGGAACCCACTGCTTAAGCCTCAATAAAGCTTGCCTTGAGTGCTTCAAGTAGTGT
GTGCCCGTCTGTTGTGTGACTCTGGTAACTAGAGATCCCTCAGACCCTTTTAGTCAGTGTGGAAAATCTC
TAGCAGTACGTATAGTAGTTCATGTCATCTTATTATTCAGTATTTATAACTTGCAAAGAAATGAATATCA
GAGAGTGAGAGGAACTTGTTTATTGCAGCTTATAATGGTTACAAATAAAGCAATAGCATCACAAATTTCA
CAAATAAAGCATTTTTTTCACTGCATTCTAGTTGTGGTTTGTCCAAACTCATCAATGTATCTTATCATGT
CTGGCTCTAGCTATCCCGCCCCTAACTCCGCCCATCCCGCCCCTAACTCCGCCCAGTTCCGCCCATTCTC
CGCCCCATGGCTGACTAATTTTTTTTATTTATGCAGAGGCCGAGGCCGCCTCGGCCTCTGAGCTATTCCA
GAAGTAGTGAGGAGGCTTTTTTGGAGGCCTAGGGACGTACCCAATTCGCCCTATAGTGAGTCGTATTACG
CGCGCTCACTGGCCGTCGTTTTACAACGTCGTGACTGGGAAAACCCTGGCGTTACCCAACTTAATCGCCT
TGCAGCACATCCCCCTTTCGCCAGCTGGCGTAATAGCGAAGAGGCCCGCACCGATCGCCCTTCCCAACAG
TTGCGCAGCCTGAATGGCGAATGGG
[124 nt withheld, positions 7166-7289]
C
[91 nt withheld, positions 7291-7381]
A
[49 nt withheld, positions 7383-7431]
CCTTTGACGTTGGAGTCCACGTTCTTT
[37 nt withheld, positions 7459-7495]
ACCCTATCTCGGTCTATTCTTTTGATTTATAAGGGATTTTGCCGATTTCGGCCTATTGGTTAAAAAATGA
GCTGATTTAACAAAAATTTAACGCGAATTTTAACAAAATATTAACGCTTACAATTTAGGTGGCACTTTTC
GGGGAAATGTGCGCGGAACCCCTATTTGTTTATTTTTCTAAATACATTCAAATATGTATCCGCTCATGAG
ACAATAACCCTGATAAATGCTTCAATAATATTGAAAAAGGAAGAGTATGAGTATTCAACATTTCCGTGTC
GCCCTTATTCCCTTTTTTGCGGCATTTTGCCTTCCTGTTTTTGCTCACCCAGAAACGCTGGTGAAAGTAA
AAGATGCTGAAGATCAGTTGGGTGCACGAGTGGGTTACATCGAACTGGATCTCAACAGCGGTAAGATCCT
TGAGAGTTTTCGCCCCGAAGAACGTTTTCCAATGATGAGCACTTTTAAAGTTCTGCTATGTGGCGCGGTA
TTATCCCGTATTGACGCCGGGCAAGAGCAACTCGGTCGCCGCATACACTATTCTCAGAATGACTTGGTTG
AGTACTCACCAGTCACAGAAAAGCATCTTACGGATGGCATGACAGTAAGAGAATTATGCAGTGCTGCCAT
AACCATGAGTGATAACACTGCGGCCAACTTACTTCTGACAACGATCGGAGGACCGAAGGAGCTAACCGCT
TTTTTGCACAACATGGGGGATCATGTAACTCGCCTTGATCGTTGGGAACCGGAGCTGAATGAAGCCATAC
CAAACGACGAGCGTGACACCACGATGCCTGTAGCAATGGCAACAACGTTGCGCAAACTATTAACTGGCGA
ACTACTTACTCTAGCTTCCCGGCAACAATTAATAGACTGGATGGAGGCGGATAAAGTTGCAGGACCACTT
CTGCGCTCGGCCCTTCCGGCTGGCTGGTTTATTGCTGATAAATCTGGAGCCGGTGAGCGTGGGTCTCGCG
GTATCATTGCAGCACTGGGGCCAGATGGTAAGCCCTCCCGTATCGTAGTTATCTACACGACGGGGAGTCA
GGCAACTATGGATGAACGAAATAGACAGATCGCTGAGATAGGTGCCTCACTGATTAAGCATTGGTAACTG
TCAGACCAAGTTTACTCATATATACTTTAGATTGATTTAAAACTTCATTTTTAATTTAAAAGGATCTAGG
TGAAGATCCTTTTTGATAATCTCATGACCAAAATCCCTTAACGTGAGTTTTCGTTCCACTGAGCGTCAGA
CCCCGTAGAAAAGATCAAAGGATCTTCTTGAGATCCTTTTTTTCTGCGCGTAATCTGCTGCTTGCAAACA
AAAAAACCACCGCTACCAGCGGTGGTTTGTTTGCCGGATCAAGAGCTACCAACTCTTTTTCCGAAGGTAA
CTGGCTTCAGCAGAGCGCAGATACCAAATACTGTTCTTCTAGTGTAGCCGTAGTTAGGCCACCACTTCAA
GAACTCTGTAGCACCGCCTACATACCTCGCTCTGCTAATCCTGTTACCAGTGGCTGCTGCCAGTGGCGAT
AAGTCGTGTCTTACCGGGTTGGACTCAAGACGATAGTTACCGGATAAGGCGCAGCGGTCGGGCTGAACGG
GGGGTTCGTGCACACAGCCCAGCTTGGAGCGAACGACCTACACCGAACTGAGATACCTACAGCGTGAGCT
ATGAGAAAGCGCCACGCTTCCCGAAGGGAGAAAGGCGGACAGGTATCCGGTAAGCGGCAGGGTCGGAACA
GGAGAGCGCACGAGGGAGCTTCCAGGGGGAAACGCCTGGTATCTTTATAGTCCTGTCGGGTTTCGCCACC
TCTGACTTGAGCGTCGATTTTTGTGATGCTCGTCAGGGGGGCGGAGCCTATGGAAAAACGCCAGCAACGC
GGCCTTTTTACGGTTCCTGGCCTTTTGCTGGCCTTTTGCTCACATGTTCTTTCCTGCGTTATCCCCTGAT
TCTGTGGATAACCGTATTACCGCCTTTGAGTGAGCTGATACCGCTCGCCGCAGCCGAACGACCGAGCGCA
GCGAGTCAGTGAGCGAGGAAGCGGAAGAGCGCCCAATACGCAAACCGCCTCTCCCCGCGCGTTGGCCGAT
TCATTAATGCAGCTGGCACGACAGGTTTCCCGACTGGAAAGCGGGCAGTGAGCGCAACGCAATTAATGTG
AGTTAGCTCACTCATTAGGCACCCCAGGCTTTACACTTTATGCTTCCGGCTCGTATGTTGTGTGGAATTG
TGAGCGGATAACAATTTCACACAGGAAACAGCTATGACCATGATTACGCCAAGCGCGCAATTAACCCTCA
CTAAAGGGAACAAAAGCTGGAGCTGCAAGC
