>Addgene plasmid #144893 | TFORF3417 | depositor partial sequence | sequence record 286794 | Insert
ATCGATTGATCAACAAGTTTGTACAAAAAAGTTGGCATGCCGCAGCTGAACGGCGGTGGAGGGGATGACC
TAGGCGCCAACGACGAACTGATTTCCTTCAAAGACGAGGGCGAACAGGAGGAGAAGAGCTCCGAAAACTC
CTCGGCAGAGAGGGATTTAGCTGATGTCAAATCGTCTCTAGTCAATGAATCAGAAACGAATCAAAACAGC
TCCTCCGATTCCGAGGCGGAAAGACGGCCTCCGCCTCGCTCCGAAAGTTTCCGAGACAAATCCCGGGAAA
GTTTGGAAGAAGCGGCCAAGAGGCAAGATGGAGGGCTCTTTAAGGGGCCACCGTATCCCGGCTACCCCTT
CATCATGATCCCCGACCTGACGAGCCCCTACCTCCCCAACGGATCGCTCTCGCCCACCGCCCGAACCTAT
CTCCAGATGAAATGGCCACTGCTTGATGTCCAGGCAGGGAGCCTCCAGAGTAGACAAGCCCTCAAGGATG
CCCGGTCCCCATCACCGGCACACATTGTCTCTAACAAAGTGCCAGTGGTGCAGCACCCTCACCATGTCCA
CCCCCTCACGCCTCTTATCACGTACAGCAATGAACACTTCACGCCGGGAAACCCACCTCCACACTTACCA
GCCGACGTAGACCCCAAAACAGGAATCCCACGGCCTCCGCACCCTCCAGATATATCCCCGTATTACCCAC
TATCGCCTGGCACCGTAGGACAAATCCCCCATCCGCTAGGATGGCAAGGTCAACCAGTGTACCCAATCAC
GACAGGAGGATTCAGACACCCCTACCCCACAGCTCTGACCGTCAATGCTTCCATGTCCAGGTTCCCTCCC
CATATGGTCCCACCACATCATACGCTACACACGACGGGCATTCCGCATCCGGCCATAGTCACACCAACAG
TCAAACAGGAATCGTCCCAGAGTGATGTCGGCTCACTCCATAGTTCAAAGCATCAGGACTCCAAAAAGGA
AGAAGAAAAGAAGAAGCCCCACATAAAGAAACCTCTTAATGCATTCATGTTGTATATGAAGGAAATGAGA
GCAAAGGTCGTAGCTGAGTGCACGTTGAAAGAAAGCGCGGCCATCAACCAGATCCTTGGGCGGAGGTGGC
ATGCACTGTCCAGAGAAGAGCAAGCGAAATACTACGAGCTGGCCCGGAAGGAGCGACAGCTTCATATGCA
ACTGTACCCCGGCTGGTCCGCGCGGGATAACTATGGAAAGAAGAAGAAGAGGAAAAGGGACAAGCAGCCG
GGAGAGACCAATGAACACAGCGAATGTTTCCTAAATCCTTGCCTTTCACTTCCTCCGATTACAGGAGAAA
AAAAAAGTGCGTTCGCTACATACAAGGTGAAGGCAGCTGCCTCAGCCCATCCTCTTCAGATGGAAGCTTA
CTACCCAACTTTCTTGTACAAAGTGGTTGATATCGGTAAGCCTATCCCTAACCCTCTCCTCGGTCTCGAT
TCTACGTAGTAATGAACTAGTCCGTAACTTGAAAGTATTTCGATTTCTTGGCTTTATATATCTTGTGGAA
AGGACGAGCCTCGCGGCGTGACGATTTCTTC
