>Addgene plasmid #144893 | TFORF3417 | depositor partial sequence | sequence record 286795 | Barcode
GCCTCGCGGCGTGACGATTTCTTC
